Addgene plasmid #14545: pLV.PARP1#2
Depositing lab: Didier Trono. Depositing organization: Swiss Federal Institute of Technology (EPFL). Publication: DNA damage sensors ATM, ATR, DNA-PKcs, and PARP-1 are dispensable for human immunodeficiency virus type 1 integration. Ariumi Y, Turelli P, Masutani M, Trono D. J Virol. 2005 Mar . 79(5):2973-8. 10.1128/JVI.79.5.2973-2978.2005 PubMed 15709017.
Backbone
  Vector backbone: pRDI292
  Vector type: Mammalian Expression, Lentiviral, RNAi
  Selectable markers: Puromycin
Growth in bacteria
  Bacterial resistance: Ampicillin, 100 μg/mL
  Growth temperature: 37°C
  Growth strain: Stbl3
  Copy number: High Copy
Gene/Insert
  Gene/Insert name: PARP1 shRNA (alt name: PARP1)
  Species: H. sapiens (human)
  Insert size (bp): 60
  Entrez Gene: PARP1 (a.k.a. ADPRT, ADPRT 1, ADPRT1, ARTD1, PARP, PARP-1, PARS, PPOL, Poly-PARP, pADPRT-1)
  Cloning method: Restriction Enzyme; 5′ cloning site BamHI (not destroyed); 3′ cloning site SalI (not destroyed)
  Sequencing primers: 5′ H1
Terms and licenses: Academic/Nonprofit Terms; Industry Terms: Not Available to Industry
Depositor comments: Sense oligo sequence used for cloning: PARP-1 #2, 5'-GATCCCCGAG CGGGCGCGCC TCTTGCTTCA AGAGAGCAAG AGGCGCGCCC GCTCTTTTTG GAAA-3'.
How to cite: pLV.PARP1#2 was a gift from Didier Trono (Addgene plasmid # 14545 ; http://n2t.net/addgene:14545 ; RRID:Addgene_14545)
