[The description below was written by a language model from this plasmid's Addgene catalogue record.]
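Description:
pLV.PARP1#2 is a lentiviral RNA-interference vector built on the pRDI292 backbone and designed to knock down human PARP1 (poly(ADP-ribose) polymerase 1) in mammalian cells. It is propagated in bacteria as a high-copy plasmid under ampicillin selection. The recorded host is a recombination-deficient strain of the type commonly used to keep the repeated long terminal repeat sequences of lentiviral plasmids stable. In mammalian cells, a puromycin resistance marker allows transduced or transfected populations to be selected.

The payload is a short hairpin RNA cassette of about 60 bp targeting human PARP1, assembled from annealed oligonucleotides and placed between BamHI and SalI sites, both of which were preserved. The name suggests it is the second of several PARP1-targeting hairpins from the same source. The record does not explicitly state the promoter, but the listed sequencing primer is an H1 primer. This suggests the hairpin lies downstream of the RNA polymerase III H1 promoter, a standard arrangement in which the transcript folds into a stem-loop that the cell's RNAi machinery processes into an siRNA. No feature table is provided, so the LTRs, packaging signal and the promoter driving puromycin resistance cannot be confirmed from the record.

As a lentiviral transfer vector, it would be packaged into viral particles to give stable, integrated shRNA expression and sustained PARP1 depletion. The associated publication used such knockdowns to test whether the DNA damage sensors ATM, ATR, DNA-PKcs and PARP-1 are needed for HIV-1 integration, and concluded that they are dispensable.
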