>Addgene plasmid #14545 | pLV.PARP1#2 | addgene partial sequence | sequence record 21159 | H1 5'-tcgctatgtgttctgggaaa-3'
TCTGTATGAGACCACAGATCCCCGAGCGGGCGCGCCTCGTTGCTTCAAGAGAGCAAGAGGCGCGCCCGCT
CTTTTTGGAAAAGCTTATCGATACCGTCGACCCTGTGGAATGTGTGTCAGTTAGGGTGTGGAAAGTCCCC
AGGCTCCCCAGCAGGCAGAAGTATGCAAAGCATGCATCTCAATTAGTCAGCAACCAGGTGTGGAAAGTCC
CCAGGCTCCCCAGCAGGCAGAAGTATGCAAAGCATGCATCTCAATTAGTCAGCAACCATAGTCCCGCCCC
TAACTCCGCCCATCCCGCCCCTAACTCCGCCCAGTTCCGCCCATTCTCCGCCCCATGGCTGACTAATTTT
TTTTATTTATGCAGAGGCCGAGGCCGCCTCGGCCTCTGAGCTATTCCAGAAGTAGTGAGGAGGCTTTTTT
GGAGGCCTAGGCTTTTGCAAAAAGCTTACCATGACCGAGTACAAGCCCACGGTGCGCCTCGCCACCCGCG
ACGACGTCCCCAGGGCCGTACGCACCCTCGCCGCCGCGTTCGCCGACTACCCCGCCACGCGCCACACCGT
CGATCCGGACCGCCACATCGAGCGGGTCACCGAGCTGCAAGAACTCTTCCTCACGCGCGTCGGGCTCGAC
ATCGGCAAGGTGTGGGTCGCGGACGACGGCGCCGCGGTGGCGGTCTGGACCACGCCGGAGAGCGTCGAAG
CGGGGGCGGTGTTCGCCGAGATCGGCCCGCGCATGGCCGAGTTGAGCGGTTCCCGGCTGGCCGCGCAG
